Addgene plasmid #45172: H2A-Bbd-MYC
Depositing lab: Brian Chadwick & Hunt Willard. Depositing organization: Case Western Reserve University. Publication: A novel chromatin protein, distantly related to histone H2A, is largely excluded from the inactive X chromosome. Chadwick BP, Willard HF. J Cell Biol. 2001 Jan 22;152(2):375-84. 10.1083/jcb.152.2.375 PubMed 11266453.
Backbone
  Vector backbone: pcDNA3.1-CT-MYC-A
  Backbone manufacturer: Invitrogen
  Backbone size w/o insert (bp): 5500
  Vector type: Mammalian Expression
  Selectable markers: Neomycin (select with G418)
Growth in bacteria
  Bacterial resistance: Ampicillin, 100 μg/mL
  Growth temperature: 37°C
  Growth strain: DH5alpha
  Copy number: High Copy
Gene/Insert
  Gene/Insert name: H2AFB1 (alt names: H2A-Bbd; H2A.B)
  Species: H. sapiens (human)
  Insert size (bp): 360
  GenBank ID: AF254576
  Entrez Gene: H2AFB1 (a.k.a. H2A.B, H2A.Bbd)
  Tag / fusion protein: MYC (C terminal on backbone); HIS (C terminal on backbone)
  Cloning method: Restriction Enzyme; 5′ cloning site EcoRI (not destroyed); 3′ cloning site EcoRI (not destroyed)
  Sequencing primers: 5′ T7; 3′ BGH-REV
Terms and licenses: Academic/Nonprofit Terms; Industry Terms: Not Available to Industry
How to cite: H2A-Bbd-MYC was a gift from Brian Chadwick & Hunt Willard (Addgene plasmid # 45172 ; http://n2t.net/addgene:45172 ; RRID:Addgene_45172)
