[The description below was written by a language model from this plasmid's Addgene catalogue record.]
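Description:
H2A-Bbd-MYC is a mammalian expression plasmid built on the Invitrogen pcDNA3.1-CT-MYC-A backbone (about 5.5 kb without insert). It carries the human H2AFB1 coding sequence, which encodes the histone H2A variant known as H2A-Bbd or H2A.B. The insert of roughly 360 bp was cloned by restriction digestion into a single EcoRI site that is retained on both sides, so the fragment could in principle have gone in either way round and its orientation depended on clone screening. The reading frame continues into the backbone-encoded C-terminal MYC epitope and polyhistidine tag, giving a fusion protein that can be detected with anti-MYC antibodies or captured through the His tag.

The plasmid is propagated in E. coli at high copy number under ampicillin selection. A neomycin resistance marker allows G418 selection of stably transfected mammalian cells. The record does not name the promoter and includes no feature table. The listed sequencing primers, T7 upstream and BGH-reverse downstream, fit the usual pcDNA3.1 layout, in which the cloning site sits between a T7 priming site and a bovine growth hormone polyadenylation signal and expression in mammalian cells is normally driven by the CMV immediate-early promoter.

The associated publication describes H2A-Bbd as a chromatin protein distantly related to histone H2A that is largely excluded from the inactive X chromosome. The construct is therefore suited to expressing epitope-tagged H2A-Bbd in cultured cells to follow its nuclear and chromosomal distribution.
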