>Addgene plasmid #45172 | H2A-Bbd-MYC | addgene partial sequence | sequence record 64617 | BGH-rev 5'-TAGAAGGCACAGTCGAGG-3'
ATGGTGATGGTGATGATGACCGGTATGCATATTCAGATCCTCTTCTGAGATGAGTTTTTGTTCGAAGGGC
CCTCTAGACTCGAGCGGCCGCCACTGTGCTGGATATCTGCAGAATTCGTCCTCGCCAGGGGCCACTTGAG
AGATGGTGGTCGTGTTGAAAAGGGTGCTCAGTAGCCTGTCGTTGTGAACCACCATGTCCAGCAGCAGGGG
AGTGATGTTCCGCTCTCCGCTGTTCTGGGCCTCGTTGCCCGCCAGCTCCAGGACCTTGGCCGTCAGGTAC
TCAATAACCGCAGCGAGGTAGACCGGCGCCGTGCGACTCAGGCGCTGAGCGTAGTGGCCCTCCCGTAGAC
TGCGCTCCACCTGGCTCACTGAAAACGAAAGCTCCGCTCGGACGGTGCGAGAGCAGGTCCGCCCCCGGCC
GCCAGCACCGGAGGACCCTCGGCGTCTCCTCCTCCTCGGCATCAGAATTCCACCACACTGGACTAGTGGA
TCCGAGCTCGGTACCAAGCTTAACTAGCCAGCTTGGGTCTCCCTATAGTGAGTCGTATTAATTTCGATAA
GCCAGTAAGCAGTGGGTTCTCTAGTTAGCCAGAGAGCTCTGCTTATATAGACCTCCCACCGTACACGCCT
ACCGCCCATTTGCGTCAATGGGGCGGAGTTGTTACGACATTTTGGAAAGTCCCGTTGATTTTGGTGCCAA
AACAAACTCCCATTGACGTCAATGGGGTGGAGACTTGGAAATCCCCGTGAGTCAAACCGCTATCCACGCC
CATTGATGTACTGCCAAAACCGCATCACCATGGTAATAGCGATGACTAATACGTAGATGTACTGCCAAGT
AGGAAAGTCCCATAAGGTCATGTACTGGGCATAATGCCAGGCGGGCCATTTACCGTCATTGACGTCAATA
GGGGGCGTACTTGGCATATGATACACTTGATGTACTGCCAAGTGGGCAGTTTACCGTAAATA
